Addgene plasmid #191536: pHAGE-NLS-dMisCas13b-SNAPf-NLS-3xFlag
Purpose: Overexpression of NLS-dMisCas13b-SNAPf-NLS-3xFlag in human cells
Depositing lab: Ling-Ling Chen. Depositing organization: CAS Center for Excellence in Molecular Cell Science. Publication: Multi-color RNA imaging with CRISPR-Cas13b systems in living cells. Yang LZ, Gao BQ, Huang Y, Wang Y, Yang L, Chen LL. Cell Insight. 2022 Jun 15;1(4):100044. doi: 10.1016/j.cellin.2022.100044. eCollection 2022 Aug. PubMed 37192858.
Backbone
  Vector backbone: pHAGE
  Vector type: Mammalian Expression
Growth in bacteria
  Bacterial resistance: Ampicillin, 100 μg/mL
  Growth temperature: 37°C
  Growth strain: NEB Stable
  Copy number: High Copy
Gene/Insert
  Gene/Insert name: NLS-dMisCas13b-SNAPf-NLS-3xFlag
  Species: Synthetic
  Cloning method: Unknown
Terms and licenses: Academic/Nonprofit Terms; Industry Terms: Not Available to Industry
How to cite: pHAGE-NLS-dMisCas13b-SNAPf-NLS-3xFlag was a gift from Ling-Ling Chen (Addgene plasmid # 191536 ; http://n2t.net/addgene:191536 ; RRID:Addgene_191536)
