[The description below was written by a language model from this plasmid's Addgene catalogue record and pLannotate feature annotations shown in this document.]
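Description:
pHAGE-NLS-dMisCas13b-SNAPf-NLS-3xFlag is a mammalian expression plasmid of about 12.8 kb built on the pHAGE backbone, an HIV-1-derived lentiviral transfer vector. It is maintained in E. coli through a high-copy ColE1/pUC-type origin and an ampicillin resistance gene. The annotated viral elements include a truncated 5' LTR, the Ψ packaging signal with a gag fragment, the Rev response element, the cPPT/CTS and a self-inactivating ΔU3 3' LTR. Together these allow the region between the LTRs to be packaged as viral RNA and integrated into target cells when helper functions are supplied in trans, although the catalogue entry itself lists the plasmid simply as a mammalian expression vector.

The payload is driven by the constitutive human EF-1α promoter. According to the insert name, it encodes a synthetic fusion of a catalytically dead MisCas13b flanked by nuclear localisation signals, joined to the fast-reacting SNAPf tag and a C-terminal 3xFLAG epitope. The automated annotation recognises the SNAP-tag and 3xFLAG but leaves the long stretch between the promoter and the SNAP-tag essentially unlabelled. That stretch presumably holds the Cas13b coding sequence, and the very short "SBP" hit within it is most likely spurious. Downstream, an EMCV IRES links puromycin N-acetyltransferase to the same transcript, so puromycin selection enriches for expressing cells, and a WPRE enhances transcript expression.

The stated purpose is overexpression of this fusion in human cells, and the associated work concerns multi-colour RNA imaging with CRISPR-Cas13b systems in living cells. In that setting, the inactive Cas13b would bind guide-specified RNAs without cleaving them, while SNAPf allows covalent labelling with benzylguanine-conjugated dyes. No guide RNA cassette is annotated on this plasmid.
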