Features (pLannotate 1.2.2; 26 found; start..end, strand, type, name):
    377..634     +  LTR            5' LTR (truncated): truncated 5' long terminal repeat (LTR) from HIV-1
    681..806     +  misc_feature   HIV-1 Ψ: packaging signal of human immunodeficiency virus type 1
    790..1128    +  CDS            HIV-1 gag (fragment): gag protein from human immunodeficiency virus 1; gag
   1303..1536    +  misc_feature   RRE: The Rev response element (RRE) of HIV-1 allows for Rev-dependent mRNA export from the nucleus to the cytoplasm.
   1913..2013    +  CDS            Rev (fragment): human immunodeficiency virus 1 (HIV-1) Rev protein; rev; enhances nuclear export of unspliced and incompletely spliced viral mRNAs
   2058..2175    +  misc_feature   cPPT/CTS: central polypurine tract and central termination sequence of HIV-1
   2223..3401    +  promoter       EF-1α promoter: strong constitutive promoter for human elongation factor EF-1α
   6627..6644    +  CDS            SBP (fragment): streptavidin-binding peptide selected from a peptide library; binds streptavidin with nanomolar affinity (Keefe et al., 2001)
   7260..7805    +  CDS            SNAP-tag®: human O6-alkylguanine-DNA-alkyltransferase variant that forms covalent bonds with benzylguanine derivatives fast-reacting variant, optimized for mammalian expression
   7878..7943    +  CDS            3xFLAG: three tandem FLAG® epitope tags, followed by an enterokinase cleavage site
   8055..8517    +  misc_feature   IRES: internal ribosome entry site (IRES) of the encephalomyocarditis virus (EMCV)
   8537..9136    +  CDS            PuroR: puromycin N-acetyltransferase; pac from Streptomyces alboniger; confers resistance to puromycin
   9155..9743    +  misc_feature   WPRE: woodchuck hepatitis virus posttranscriptional regulatory element
   9751..9816    +  CDS            nef (fragment): NEF_HV1Z2 - Experimental evidence at protein level: Swiss-Prot protein existence level 1. Extracellular Nef protein targets CD4(+) T-lymphocytes for apoptosis by interacting with CXCR4 surface receptors. From Human immunodeficiency virus type 1 group M subtype D (isolate Z2/CDC-Z34) (HIV-1).
   9818..10051   +  LTR            3' LTR (ΔU3): self-inactivating 3' long terminal repeat (LTR) from HIV-1
  10256..10360   +  promoter       AmpR promoter: bla
  10361..11221   +  CDS            AmpR: β-lactamase; bla; confers resistance to ampicillin, carbenicillin, and related antibiotics
  11392..11980   +  rep_origin     ori: high-copy-number ColE1/pMB1/pBR322/pUC origin of replication
  12163..12217   +  CDS            lacI (fragment): lac repressor; lacI; The lac repressor binds to the lac operator to inhibit transcription in E. coli. This inhibition can be relieved by adding lactose or isopropyl-β-D-thiogalactopyranoside (IPTG).
  12223..12316   +  rep_origin     SV40 ori (fragment): SV40 origin of replication
  12341..12378   +  CDS            lacI (fragment): lac repressor; lacI; The lac repressor binds to the lac operator to inhibit transcription in E. coli. This inhibition can be relieved by adding lactose or isopropyl-β-D-thiogalactopyranoside (IPTG).
  12391..12412   +  protein_bind   CAP binding site: CAP binding activates transcription in the presence of cAMP. E. coli catabolite activator protein
  12427..12457   +  promoter       lac promoter: promoter for the E. coli lac operon
  12461..12483   +  protein_bind   lac operator (fragment): The lac repressor binds to the lac operator to inhibit transcription in E. coli. This inhibition can be relieved by adding lactose or isopropyl-β-D-thiogalactopyranoside (IPTG). lac repressor encoded by lacI
  12515..12598   +  polyA_signal   SV40 poly(A) signal (fragment): SV40 polyadenylation signal
  12765..329     +  CDS            nef (fragment) (across the origin): NEF_HV1BR - Experimental evidence at protein level: Swiss-Prot protein existence level 1. Extracellular Nef protein targets CD4(+) T-lymphocytes for apoptosis by interacting with CXCR4 surface receptors (PubMed:14990729). From Human immunodeficiency virus type 1 group M subtype B (isolate BRU/LAI) (HIV-1).
>Addgene plasmid #191536 | pHAGE-NLS-dMisCas13b-SNAPf-NLS-3xFlag | addgene full sequence | sequence record 375412 | Addgene NGS Result
TGGAAGGGCTAATTCACTCCCAAAGAAGACAAGATATCCTTGATCTGTGGATCTACCACACACAAGGCTA
CTTCCCTGATTAGCAGAACTACACACCAGGGCCAGGGGTCAGATATCCACTGACCTTTGGATGGTGCTAC
AAGCTAGTACCAGTTGAGCCAGATAAGGTAGAAGAGGCCAATAAAGGAGAGAACACCAGCTTGTTACACC
CTGTGAGCCTGCATGGGATGGATGACCCGGAGAGAGAAGTGTTAGAGTGGAGGTTTGACAGCCGCCTAGC
ATTTCATCACGTGGCCCGAGAGCTGCATCCGGAGTACTTCAAGAACTGCTGATATCGAGCTTGCTACAAG
GGACTTTCCGCTGGGGACTTTCCAGGGAGGCGTGGCCTGGGCGGGACTGGGGAGTGGCGAGCCCTCAGAT
CCTGCATATAAGCAGCTGCTTTTTGCCTGTACTGGGTCTCTCTGGTTAGACCAGATCTGAGCCTGGGAGC
TCTCTGGCTAACTAGGGAACCCACTGCTTAAGCCTCAATAAAGCTTGCCTTGAGTGCTTCAAGTAGTGTG
TGCCCGTCTGTTGTGTGACTCTGGTAACTAGAGATCCCTCAGACCCTTTTAGTCAGTGTGGAAAATCTCT
AGCAGTGGCGCCCGAACAGGGACTTGAAAGCGAAAGGGAAACCAGAGGAGCTCTCTCGACGCAGGACTCG
GCTTGCTGAAGCGCGCACGGCAAGAGGCGAGGGGCGGCGACTGGTGAGTACGCCAAAAATTTTGACTAGC
GGAGGCTAGAAGGAGAGAGATGGGTGCGAGAGCGTCAGTATTAAGCGGGGGAGAATTAGATCGCGATGGG
AAAAAATTCGGTTAAGGCCAGGGGGAAAGAAAAAATATAAATTAAAACATATAGTATGGGCAAGCAGGGA
GCTAGAACGATTCGCAGTTAATCCTGGCCTGTTAGAAACATCAGAAGGCTGTAGACAAATACTGGGACAG
CTACAACCATCCCTTCAGACAGGATCAGAAGAACTTAGATCATTATATAATACAGTAGCAACCCTCTATT
GTGTGCATCAAAGGATAGAGATAAAAGACACCAAGGAAGCTTTAGACAAGATAGAGGAAGAGCAAAACAA
AAGTAAGACCACCGCACAGCAAGCGGCCGGCCGCTGATCTTCAGACCTGGAGGAGGAGATATGAGGGACA
ATTGGAGAAGTGAATTATATAAATATAAAGTAGTAAAAATTGAACCATTAGGAGTAGCACCCACCAAGGC
AAAGAGAAGAGTGGTGCAGAGAGAAAAAAGAGCAGTGGGAATAGGAGCTTTGTTCCTTGGGTTCTTGGGA
GCAGCAGGAAGCACTATGGGCGCAGCGTCAATGACGCTGACGGTACAGGCCAGACAATTATTGTCTGGTA
TAGTGCAGCAGCAGAACAATTTGCTGAGGGCTATTGAGGCGCAACAGCATCTGTTGCAACTCACAGTCTG
GGGCATCAAGCAGCTCCAGGCAAGAATCCTGGCTGTGGAAAGATACCTAAAGGATCAACAGCTCCTGGGG
ATTTGGGGTTGCTCTGGAAAACTCATTTGCACCACTGCTGTGCCTTGGAATGCTAGTTGGAGTAATAAAT
CTCTGGAACAGATTTGGAATCACACGACCTGGATGGAGTGGGACAGAGAAATTAACAATTACACAAGCTT
AATACACTCCTTAATTGAAGAATCGCAAAACCAGCAAGAAAAGAATGAACAAGAATTATTGGAATTAGAT
AAATGGGCAAGTTTGTGGAATTGGTTTAACATAACAAATTGGCTGTGGTATATAAAATTATTCATAATGA
TAGTAGGAGGCTTGGTAGGTTTAAGAATAGTTTTTGCTGTACTTTCTATAGTGAATAGAGTTAGGCAGGG
ATATTCACCATTATCGTTTCAGACCCACCTCCCAACCCCGAGGGGACCCGACAGGCCCGAAGGAATAGAA
GAAGAAGGTGGAGAGAGAGACAGAGACAGATCCATTCGATTAGTGAACGGATCTCGACGGTATCGCCGAA
TTCACAAATGGCAGTATTCATCCACAATTTTAAAAGAAAAGGGGGGATTGGGGGGTACAGTGCAGGGGAA
AGAATAGTAGACATAATAGCAACAGACATACAAACTAAAGAATTACAAAAACAAATTACAAAAATTCAAA
ATTTTCGGGTTTATTACAGGGACAGCAGAGATCCAGTTTGGACTAGTCGTGAGGCTCCGGTGCCCGTCAG
TGGGCAGAGCGCACATCGCCCACAGTCCCCGAGAAGTTGGGGGGAGGGGTCGGCAATTGAACCGGTGCCT
AGAGAAGGTGGCGCGGGGTAAACTGGGAAAGTGATGTCGTGTACTGGCTCCGCCTTTTTCCCGAGGGTGG
GGGAGAACCGTATATAAGTGCAGTAGTCGCCGTGAACGTTCTTTTTCGCAACGGGTTTGCCGCCAGAACA
CAGGTAAGTGCCGTGTGTGGTTCCCGCGGGCCTGGCCTCTTTACGGGTTATGGCCCTTGCGTGCCTTGAA
TTACTTCCACCTGGCTGCAGTACGTGATTCTTGATCCCGAGCTTCGGGTTGGAAGTGGGTGGGAGAGTTC
GAGGCCTTGCGCTTAAGGAGCCCCTTCGCCTCGTGCTTGAGTTGAGGCCTGGCCTGGGCGCTGGGGCCGC
CGCGTGCGAATCTGGTGGCACCTTCGCGCCTGTCTCGCTGCTTTCGATAAGTCTCTAGCCATTTAAAATT
TTTGATGACCTGCTGCGACGCTTTTTTTCTGGCAAGATAGTCTTGTAAATGCGGGCCAAGATCTGCACAC
TGGTATTTCGGTTTTTGGGGCCGCGGGCGGCGACGGGGCCCGTGCGTCCCAGCGCACATGTTCGGCGAGG
CGGGGCCTGCGAGCGCGGCCACCGAGAATCGGACGGGGGTAGTCTCAAGCTGGCCGGCCTGCTCTGGTGC
CTGGCCTCGCGCCGCCGTGTATCGCCCCGCCCTGGGCGGCAAGGCTGGCCCGGTCGGCACCAGTTGCGTG
AGCGGAAAGATGGCCGCTTCCCGGCCCTGCTGCAGGGAGCTCAAAATGGAGGACGCGGCGCTCGGGAGAG
CGGGCGGGTGAGTCACCCACACAAAGGAAAAGGGCCTTTCCGTCCTCAGCCGTCGCTTCATGTGACTCCA
CGGAGTACCGGGCGCCGTCCAGGCACCTCGATTAGTTCTCGAGCTTTTGGAGTACGTCGTCTTTAGGTTG
GGGGGAGGGGTTTTATGCGATGGAGTTTCCCCACACTGAGTGGGTGGAGACTGAAGTTAGGCCAGCTTGG
CACTTGATGTAATTCTCCTTGGAATTTGCCCTTTTTGAGTTTGGATCTTGGTTCATTCTCAAGCCTCAGA
CAGTGGTTCAAAGTTTTTTTCTTCCATTTCAGGTGTCGTGAAGCGGCCGCATGAAGCGACCTGCCGCCAC
AAAGAAGGCTGGACAGGCTAAGAAGAAGAAAGCTAGCATGTTCGTGAGATATAGCCCTGAGTCCTGGCCT
AGGCACTTCCACGGCCTGCAGCAGAGACTGCCCACCCCCATCGGCCAGCACACCTTCCTGAGTGATAACT
TTAACACCATGGACATCCGGCTGAGTAAGAATAGAGCCCTGCTGGCAGCTTACCTGAATATGGCCCAGCA
GAACGTGTACGTGACCCTGCTGCACATCTCCCAGCTGATGGGAGTGGAGGAGACCAAAGACCTGTCTAAC
CGCATGTACGACTTTCAGATTCTGCAGGAGCTTAAGACCGGGAAGAAGGGCGCCGAGTCTGAGCAGATGG
TGAAGTCTGAGAGAGTGCAGAAGATCATTCTCCTGCTGTATCGCAACTTCCCTTTCCTGAAGGCCTTCGT
GGAGGCTAAGTACAAGCAGCAGGAGAAGAACAATGGGGGCAAAAACAAGGGCGGCGGAAAAAACACACAG
AAGAATAAGAAAACCCCTGACAATACAAGCAACGAGGAGCAGCTGGAGTTCACTGAGAGTGAGCTGGGCA
AGCTGCCCATTCCACCACATGAGTACAGAACCATCCTGTGTGATGTGTTCAGGCTGATCAATGACCTGGC
CAATGAGTACACAGCCTTCAGCCCTGAGAAACGCACTGGCGGCGCTAAGGAGTCCCACGAAAAGTGCCAG
AAGAAGATGCTGAGCTACCTGTACCTGTGCCTGGACGGAGGCAGAAGGGTGGTGAAGGAGCGGTTCAAGG
ACACCTTCCAAGAGAAGGACTTTAACTTTCTCACCCAGGGCCCAAGATACAGCCTCCAGAAAGACGGAGA
TAAGAAGAAGGCCGAGGAAAGACCTAATTTTTACTACAGACTGAAGGATGACCAGGGACTGTTCTCTTAC
GTCGGTATCCTCCTGTTCATCAGCCTGTTCCTGCACAAGAGGTATATTTCCGAGATGCTGGCCCAGTCCG
GGCTGTTTTATACACCTCGGTACTGGAAGGGCCAGCCAGTGAACGTGGAACTGGAGAGGAGGATCATCAG
TGAGATCTTTTCCATCTATCGCATCAGGCTGCCCAAGGAGAGAATCGACTCCACCAGACCAGATTACGCC
CTCGGCCTGGATATGCTGAATGAGCTGCAGAAGTGCCCTAATGAGCTGTATGAGACCTTCTCACCTAAAG
ACCAGGCTGAGTTTAGAGTGAAGCGGGAGTATGACGAGAGCGGCGAAGGCACAGAAGAGGGCGAGGTGCT
GCTGAAAAGATTCGAGGACAGATTCCCTTATTTCGCCATTCGCTATCTGGACGAGAATAGAGTGTTCGAC
GACATCAGATTCCAGGTGAGCATCGGCAAGTATAGGTACAAATTCTACAATAAGCTGTGCATCGACGTGG
TGAGCAGCAATCGGAACGATGACTGCTATCGCCTGAGGTCCCTGCAGAAAGAGATTAATGGCTTCGGCAG
ACTGAATGAAGTGGAGTACGAGAGAATCCTGAGATACGGGTCTCACATCCACGTGGAGAAGCCTGAGGGC
GACGACACCCCCTACCTGACTGACCATCATACCAGCTACCTGTTTAACGGCAATAGGATCGGCCTGCTGT
TCAACCAGGAGAACGGCAGGCACGATCTGGAGGAGATCAGAGGAAACTGCCTGTATCTGCCTCACCTGAC
TTTTGCATCCTCCTCCGAGGGAAAGGATGCCAGGCGCGTGCCCCCCATCGCCTGGCTGTCCACCTATGAG
CTGCCTGCCCTGATCTTCCACCACCTGCTGTGCAGACACTATGGCCTGGAGAGAACTGCCACCGAGAGCA
TCATCAAGGAATGTGTGGGCCTGTACCACCGGCTGTTTACTGATATCCGCGACGGTAAACTGCTCCCCGG
AGAGGCCCTGGGCATCCAGGCCGAGGAGTCCACAAGGAGCGAGATTAGTAGGATCAAGAAGGGTGAACCC
CTGCCCCAGAACATCTCTGAAAAGATTGAAACCTTCCTGAGCACTCACTACTGCACCGAACAGGTGTGCC
TGCACATCCAGGACATTCCTAAGAAAATCATCGATTACCTGATCGGGAAAAACATCGACCAGGACATGAG
CGGACTCTTTAAGCAGAGAAGCAGAGAGCGGATTAATAAGATGTATGAGTCCACTAAAATTCGCCTCAAG
AAGTTCAAGACCGACCTGGACCTGCAGGGCAACGGCGACAATAAGTTTGGAAAGAAGAGGTACACTGACA
TTAGGCCAGGACAGCTGGCCGACTATCTGGCCAAGGACCTGCTGTTCTTCCAGCCATATGACGACGAGAA
GAAGAATAAGGTCACTGGACTGAACTATCAGATCCTGCAGGCCGCACTGGCCATCTACAATCACAACCTG
GATGAGCTCAGACGACTCTTCAAAAATGCCCGGCTGCTCGTGCCCGAGAATCCTAAGATGGAGCACCCTT
TCCTGGGCTCTGTGCTGCACAAGTCCCCCCGGACCACTCTGCAGTTCTACGCCTACTACCTGCTCGAGAA
GATCTCTTACCTGAAAAAGAGACTCGACGATCCTAACGAGACATTCGCCGATCTGTTTAGATATAAGCAG
AGGCAGAAATGGCAGACTAGAGACAGCCAGTGGTATAGGGCCTTGGCTGGCAGGTACATGGCTGAGATGA
TGGAAGAGGGCACCATGAATTTTAAACCCGTGGAGCTGCCAAGAGGGCTGTTTGAAAGACCTATCAAGCG
GCTGCTGACCAATATCCTGACTAAGCGGACCGACAGCGATAGCCAGGCCCTGCTGAAGATCGTGGAGAGC
CCCAGGTGCAACGTGAGCTACCTGATTGCTCAGTATTTCACTCTGATTCTGCACGACGATTCCCAGCCCT
TTTACCACCCTAACAAACGCTACAAAAGGACCTACCAGTATTTCAACATCCTGAACAATAGAAAGGAGCG
GAATAAGCTCGTGCAGGTGTACTACACTCTGGATGAGATGGAGGCTTACTTTAAGGATACCGAATCTCTG
AAGAAGAGGTATAAGGACTACCTGACTAGCTCCGAGGCTAAGAAGCACCCAGCCCCCGAGCAGAGGCTGA
AGAAGTATCTGTCAGAGTATCGCAAGAATGAGACCACCATTAGACGGTACAGAGTGCAGGACATGCTGGT
GTTTCTGATGGCCAAAATTCTGCTGCTGGAAAAGGGCGGCCTCGAAGCCGGCGAGCTGGAGCAGTACAAG
CTGTCCCACATTCAGCCCACCACCGGCCAGAACAGCGGCCAGAACATCCTGAGCCTGCAGGTGCCCTTTA
ACATCACCGTGAAGCTGGACGATGGCACAGAGAGAAGCATCACCCAGGAAGTGATCAAGGTGAAAAATTA
TGGCGACTTCTTTAGATTTCTCTATGATGACCGGGTGGCATCCCTGCTGCCTTATACTCAGGAGGACATT
CCCCTGGAGCGGGCCCTGCTGGAGAAGGAGCTGGAGGGATACGACAGGGAGAGAATCCCTATTTTCAAGA
GCGTGCACTGCATGGAGAAGGAGATCCTGAGGCTGTGCCCTGAACTGAATGATCCCCAGTCCAGCCAGTA
CAAGTATACCACAGATATTGGCACTGAGAAGATCGTGAAGGAGAATTTCAGGGCCATGCTGACTGAGCTG
TGTAGCCGGGGCCTGCTCCCTGAGAACGAGATCGAGATGATGGTGGAGATCGCCAATAGCTTTTCCGCCA
ATAGATACGCCTGCGTGAACCTGAAGGGCAAGAATATCCCAATGATCGCCATCTCCATCCAGCGGAAGTT
CGACGGCGTGGTGGGCAGAACCATCGGAAAGAATAAGAACAGTCTAGAAATGGACAAAGACTGCGAAATG
AAGCGCACCACCCTGGATAGCCCTCTGGGCAAGCTGGAACTGTCTGGGTGCGAACAGGGCCTGCACCGTA
TCATCTTCCTGGGCAAAGGAACATCTGCCGCCGACGCCGTGGAAGTGCCTGCCCCAGCCGCCGTGCTGGG
CGGACCAGAGCCACTGATGCAGGCCACCGCCTGGCTCAACGCCTACTTTCACCAGCCTGAGGCCATCGAG
GAGTTCCCTGTGCCAGCCCTGCACCACCCAGTGTTCCAGCAGGAGAGCTTTACCCGCCAGGTGCTGTGGA
AACTGCTGAAAGTGGTGAAGTTCGGAGAGGTCATCAGCTACAGCCACCTGGCCGCCCTGGCCGGCAATCC
CGCCGCCACCGCCGCCGTGAAAACCGCCCTGAGCGGAAATCCCGTGCCCATTCTGATCCCCTGCCACCGG
GTGGTGCAGGGCGACCTGGACGTGGGGGGCTACGAGGGCGGGCTCGCCGTGAAAGAGTGGCTGCTGGCCC
ACGAGGGCCACAGACTGGGCAAGCCTGGGCTGGGTCATATGAAGCGACCTGCCGCCACAAAGAAGGCTGG
ACAGGCTAAGAAGAAGAAACAACGCGTGCAGCTAAGCGACTACAAAGACCATGACGGTGATTATAAAGAT
CATGACATCGATTACAAGGATGACGATGACAAGTAAGGATCCCTCCCCCCCCCCTAACGTTACTGGCCGA
AGCCGCTTGGAATAAGGCCGGTGTGCGTTTGTCTATATGTTATTTTCCACCATATTGCCGTCTTTTGGCA
ATGTGAGGGCCCGGAAACCTGGCCCTGTCTTCTTGACGAGCATTCCTAGGGGTCTTTCCCCTCTCGCCAA
AGGAATGCAAGGTCTGTTGAATGTCGTGAAGGAAGCAGTTCCTCTGGAAGCTTCTTGAAGACAAACAACG
TCTGTAGCGACCCTTTGCAGGCAGCGGAACCCCCCACCTGGCGACAGGTGCCTCTGCGGCCAAAAGCCAC
GTGTATAAGATACACCTGCAAAGGCGGCACAACCCCAGTGCCACGTTGTGAGTTGGATAGTTGTGGAAAG
AGTCAAATGGCTCTCCTCAAGCGTATTCAACAAGGGGCTGAAGGATGCCCAGAAGGTACCCCATTGTATG
GGATCTGATCTGGGGCCTCGGTGCACATGCTTTACATGTGTTTAGTCGAGGTTAAAAAAACGTCTAGGCC
CCCCGAACCACGGGGACGTGGTTTTCCTTTGAAAAACACGATGATAAGGATCCACCGGAGCTTACCATGA
CCGAGTACAAGCCCACGGTGCGCCTCGCCACCCGCGACGACGTCCCCAGGGCCGTACGCACCCTCGCCGC
CGCGTTCGCCGACTACCCCGCCACGCGCCACACCGTCGATCCGGACCGCCACATCGAGCGGGTCACCGAG
CTGCAAGAACTCTTCCTCACGCGCGTCGGGCTCGACATCGGCAAGGTGTGGGTCGCGGACGACGGCGCCG
CGGTGGCGGTCTGGACCACGCCGGAGAGCGTCGAAGCGGGGGCGGTGTTCGCCGAGATCGGCCCGCGCAT
GGCCGAGTTGAGCGGTTCCCGGCTGGCCGCGCAGCAACAGATGGAAGGCCTCCTGGCGCCGCACCGGCCC
AAGGAGCCCGCGTGGTTCCTGGCCACCGTCGGCGTCTCGCCCGACCACCAGGGCAAGGGTCTGGGCAGCG
CCGTCGTGCTCCCCGGAGTGGAGGCGGCCGAGCGCGCCGGGGTGCCCGCCTTCCTGGAGACCTCCGCGCC
CCGCAACCTCCCCTTCTACGAGCGGCTCGGCTTCACCGTCACCGCCGACGTCGAGGTGCCCGAAGGACCG
CGCACCTGGTGCATGACCCGCAAGCCCGGTGCCTGACGCCCATCGATAGATCCTAATCAACCTCTGGATT
ACAAAATTTGTGAAAGATTGACTGGTATTCTTAACTATGTTGCTCCTTTTACGCTATGTGGATACGCTGC
TTTAATGCCTTTGTATCATGCTATTGCTTCCCGTATGGCTTTCATTTTCTCCTCCTTGTATAAATCCTGG
TTGCTGTCTCTTTATGAGGAGTTGTGGCCCGTTGTCAGGCAACGTGGCGTGGTGTGCACTGTGTTTGCTG
ACGCAACCCCCACTGGTTGGGGCATTGCCACCACCTGTCAGCTCCTTTCCGGGACTTTCGCTTTCCCCCT
CCCTATTGCCACGGCGGAACTCATCGCCGCCTGCCTTGCCCGCTGCTGGACAGGGGCTCGGCTGTTGGGC
ACTGACAATTCCGTGGTGTTGTCGGGGAAATCATCGTCCTTTCCTTGGCTGCTCGCCTGTGTTGCCACCT
GGATTCTGCGCGGGACGTCCTTCTGCTACGTCCCTTCGGCCCTCAATCCAGCGGACCTTCCTTCCCGCGG
CCTGCTGCCGGCTCTGCGGCCTCTTCCGCGTCTTCGCCTTCGCCCTCAGACGAGTCGGATCTCCCTTTGG
GCCGCCTCCCCGCCTGAGATCCTTTAAGACCAATGACTTACAAGGCAGCTGTAGATCTTAGCCACTTTTT
AAAAGAAAAGGGGGGACTGGAAGGGCTAATTCACTCCCAACGAAGACAAGATCTGCTTTTTGCTTGTACT
GGGTCTCTCTGGTTAGACCAGATCTGAGCCTGGGAGCTCTCTGGCTAACTAGGGAACCCACTGCTTAAGC
CTCAATAAAGCTTGCCTTGAGTGCTTCAAGTAGTGTGTGCCCGTCTGTTGTGTGACTCTGGTAACTAGAG
ATCCCTCAGACCCTTTTAGTCAGTGTGGAAAATCTCTAGCAGTAGTAGTTCATGTCATCTTATTATTCAG
TATTTATAACTTGCAAAGAAATGAATATCAGAGAGTGAGAGGCCCGGGTTAATTAAGGAAAGGGCTAGAT
CATTCTTGAAGACGAAAGGGCCTCGTGATACGCCTATTTTTATAGGTTAATGTCATGATAATAATGGTTT
CTTAGACGTCAGGTGGCACTTTTCGGGGAAATGTGCGCGGAACCCCTATTTGTTTATTTTTCTAAATACA
TTCAAATATGTATCCGCTCATGAGACAATAACCCTGATAAATGCTTCAATAATATTGAAAAAGGAAGAGT
ATGAGTATTCAACATTTCCGTGTCGCCCTTATTCCCTTTTTTGCGGCATTTTGCCTTCCTGTTTTTGCTC
ACCCAGAAACGCTGGTGAAAGTAAAAGATGCTGAAGATCAGTTGGGTGCACGAGTGGGTTACATCGAACT
GGATCTCAACAGCGGTAAGATCCTTGAGAGTTTTCGCCCCGAAGAACGTTTTCCAATGATGAGCACTTTT
AAAGTTCTGCTATGTGGCGCGGTATTATCCCGTGTTGACGCCGGGCAAGAGCAACTCGGTCGCCGCATAC
ACTATTCTCAGAATGACTTGGTTGAGTACTCACCAGTCACAGAAAAGCATCTTACGGATGGCATGACAGT
AAGAGAATTATGCAGTGCTGCCATAACCATGAGTGATAACACTGCGGCCAACTTACTTCTGACAACGATC
GGAGGACCGAAGGAGCTAACCGCTTTTTTGCACAACATGGGGGATCATGTAACTCGCCTTGATCGTTGGG
AACCGGAGCTGAATGAAGCCATACCAAACGACGAGCGTGACACCACGATGCCTGTAGCAATGGCAACAAC
GTTGCGCAAACTATTAACTGGCGAACTACTTACTCTAGCTTCCCGGCAACAATTAATAGACTGGATGGAG
GCGGATAAAGTTGCAGGACCACTTCTGCGCTCGGCCCTTCCGGCTGGCTGGTTTATTGCTGATAAATCTG
GAGCCGGTGAGCGTGGGTCTCGCGGTATCATTGCAGCACTGGGGCCAGATGGTAAGCCCTCCCGTATCGT
AGTTATCTACACGACGGGGAGTCAGGCAACTATGGATGAACGAAATAGACAGATCGCTGAGATAGGTGCC
TCACTGATTAAGCATTGGTAACTGTCAGACCAAGTTTACTCATATATACTTTAGATTGATTTAAAACTTC
ATTTTTAATTTAAAAGGATCTAGGTGAAGATCCTTTTTGATAATCTCATGACCAAAATCCCTTAACGTGA
GTTTTCGTTCCACTGAGCGTCAGACCCCGTAGAAAAGATCAAAGGATCTTCTTGAGATCCTTTTTTTCTG
CGCGTAATCTGCTGCTTGCAAACAAAAAAACCACCGCTACCAGCGGTGGTTTGTTTGCCGGATCAAGAGC
TACCAACTCTTTTTCCGAAGGTAACTGGCTTCAGCAGAGCGCAGATACCAAATACTGTTCTTCTAGTGTA
GCCGTAGTTAGGCCACCACTTCAAGAACTCTGTAGCACCGCCTACATACCTCGCTCTGCTAATCCTGTTA
CCAGTGGCTGCTGCCAGTGGCGATAAGTCGTGTCTTACCGGGTTGGACTCAAGACGATAGTTACCGGATA
AGGCGCAGCGGTCGGGCTGAACGGGGGGTTCGTGCACACAGCCCAGCTTGGAGCGAACGACCTACACCGA
ACTGAGATACCTACAGCGTGAGCTATGAGAAAGCGCCACGCTTCCCGAAGGGAGAAAGGCGGACAGGTAT
CCGGTAAGCGGCAGGGTCGGAACAGGAGAGCGCACGAGGGAGCTTCCAGGGGGAAACGCCTGGTATCTTT
ATAGTCCTGTCGGGTTTCGCCACCTCTGACTTGAGCGTCGATTTTTGTGATGCTCGTCAGGGGGGCGGAG
CCTATGGAAAAACGCCAGCAACGCGGCCTTTTTACGGTTCCTGGCCTTTTGCTGGCCTTTTGCTCACATG
TTCTTTCCTGCGTTATCCCCTGATTCTGTGGATAACCGTATTACCGCCTTTGAGTGAGCTGATACCGCTC
GCCGCAGCCGAACGACCGAGCGCAGCGAGTCAGTGAGCGAGGAAGCGGAAGAGCGCCCAATACGCAAACC
GCCTCTCCCCGCGCGTTGGCCGATTCATTAATGCAGCAAGCTCATGGCTGACTAATTTTTTTTATTTATG
CAGAGGCCGAGGCCGCCTCGGCCTCTGAGCTATTCCAGAAGTAGTGAGGAGGCTTTTTTGGAGGCCTAGG
CTTTTGCAAAAAGCTCCCCGTGGCACGACAGGTTTCCCGACTGGAAAGCGGGCAGTGAGCGCAACGCAAT
TAATGTGAGTTAGCTCACTCATTAGGCACCCCAGGCTTTACACTTTATGCTTCCGGCTCGTATGTTGTGT
GGAATTGTGAGCGGATAACAATTTCACACAGGAAACAGCTATGACATGATTACGAATTTCACAAATAAAG
CATTTTTTTCACTGCATTCTAGTTGTGGTTTGTCCAAACTCATCAATGTATCTTATCATGTCTGGATCAA
CTGGATAACTCAAGCTAACCAAAATCATCCCAAACTTCCCACCCCATACCCTATTACCACTGCCAATTAC
CTGTGGTTTCATTTACTCTAAACCTGTGATTCCTCTGAATTATTTTCATTTTAAAGAAATTGTATTTGTT
AAATATGTACTACAAACTTAGTAGT
